Addgene plasmid #77631: PFKFB1 gRNA (BRDN0001148427)
Purpose: 3rd generation lentiviral gRNA plasmid targeting human PFKFB1
Depositing lab: John Doench & David Root. Depositing organization: Broad Institute. Publication: Optimized sgRNA design to maximize activity and minimize off-target effects of CRISPR-Cas9. Doench JG, Fusi N, Sullender M, Hegde M, Vaimberg EW, Donovan KF, Smith I, Tothova Z, Wilen C, Orchard R, Virgin HW, Listgarten J, Root DE. Nat Biotechnol. 2016 Jan 18. doi: 10.1038/nbt.3437. PubMed 26780180.
Backbone
  Vector backbone: lentiGuide-Puro
  Backbone manufacturer: Zhang Lab (Addgene plasmid # 52963)
  Vector type: Mammalian Expression, Lentiviral, CRISPR
  Selectable markers: Puromycin
Growth in bacteria
  Bacterial resistance: Ampicillin, 100 μg/mL
  Growth temperature: 37°C
  Growth strain: DH5alpha
  Copy number: High Copy
Gene/Insert
  Gene/Insert name: PFKFB1 (alt names: PFKFB1; NM_001271804.1)
  gRNA/shRNA sequence: ATGGTGGGTTTACCAGCTCG
  Species: H. sapiens (human)
  Entrez Gene: PFKFB1 (a.k.a. F6PK, HL2K, PFRX)
  Promoter: hU6
  Cloning method: Unknown
  Sequencing primers: 5′ U6-F; 3′ pS2-R
Terms and licenses: Academic/Nonprofit Terms; Industry Terms: Not Available to Industry
Depositor comments: The gRNA was designed to target the following Genbank reference sequence(s): NM_001271804.1,NM_002625.3. Note that this plasmid does NOT contain Cas9. It should be used in conjunction with lentiCas9-Blast (Addgene #52962) or otherwise with cell lines already expressing Cas9. Browse the full kinome gRNA library at http://www.addgene.org/pooled-library/broadgpp-human-kinome/ or visit http://www.broadinstitute.org/rnai/public/ for detailed protocols and information.
How to cite: PFKFB1 gRNA (BRDN0001148427) was a gift from John Doench & David Root (Addgene plasmid # 77631 ; http://n2t.net/addgene:77631 ; RRID:Addgene_77631)
