[The description below was written by a language model from this plasmid's Addgene catalogue record and pLannotate feature annotations shown in this document.]
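Description:
PFKFB1 gRNA (BRDN0001148427) is a third-generation lentiviral CRISPR guide plasmid built on the lentiGuide-Puro backbone and designed to target human PFKFB1, with the guide chosen against two annotated PFKFB1 reference transcripts. It is propagated in E. coli through a high-copy ColE1/pUC-type origin with ampicillin selection (AmpR under its own bla promoter). The backbone also retains an f1 origin, an SV40 origin and poly(A) signal, and remnants of lac and phage-promoter cloning elements.

The lentiviral transfer cassette begins with an RSV promoter fused to a truncated HIV-1 5' LTR, which drives Tat-independent production of the genomic RNA in packaging cells. This is followed by the Ψ packaging signal with a partial gag fragment, and the Rev response element for Rev-dependent nuclear export. The cassette ends in a ΔU3 self-inactivating 3' LTR. Within it, a human U6 RNA polymerase III promoter transcribes the PFKFB1-specific spacer joined to the Streptococcus pyogenes Cas9 gRNA scaffold, and a cPPT/CTS element lies downstream to aid nuclear import of the viral genome. A separate Pol II unit, made up of the EF-1α core promoter with intron A, expresses puromycin N-acetyltransferase so that transduced mammalian cells can be selected. The WPRE that follows enhances transcript stability and expression.

The plasmid does not encode Cas9, so it must be paired with a separate Cas9 lentiviral vector or used in cells already expressing the nuclease. It is an individual clone corresponding to a human kinome gRNA library made with optimized sgRNA design rules, and is suited to knockout of PFKFB1 by stable lentiviral guide delivery.
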