Features (pLannotate 1.2.2; 29 found; start..end, strand, type, name):
     14..80      +  CDS            small t antigen (fragment): SV40 (simian virus 40) small t antigen
    106..317     +  promoter       EF-1α core promoter: core promoter for human elongation factor EF-1α
    318..1256    +  intron         EF-1α intron A: intron upstream of the start codon of human EF-1α
   1278..1877    +  CDS            PuroR (fragment): puromycin N-acetyltransferase; pac from Streptomyces; confers resistance to puromycin
   1893..2481    +  misc_feature   WPRE: woodchuck hepatitis virus posttranscriptional regulatory element
   2532..2551    +  misc_feature   cPPT/CTS (fragment): central polypurine tract and central termination sequence of HIV-1
   2553..2786    +  LTR            3' LTR (ΔU3): self-inactivating 3' long terminal repeat (LTR) from HIV-1
   2864..2985    +  polyA_signal   SV40 poly(A) signal: SV40 polyadenylation signal
   3025..3160    +  rep_origin     SV40 ori: SV40 origin of replication
   3181..3199    -  promoter       T7 promoter: promoter for bacteriophage T7 RNA polymerase
   3207..3362    +  CDS            lacZα (fragment): LacZα fragment of β-galactosidase; lacZ fragment
   3367..3795    +  rep_origin     f1 ori (sequence partly withheld): f1 bacteriophage origin of replication; arrow indicates direction of (+) strand synthesis
   3848..3952    +  promoter       AmpR promoter: bla
   3953..4813    +  CDS            AmpR: β-lactamase; bla; confers resistance to ampicillin, carbenicillin, and related antibiotics
   4984..5572    +  rep_origin     ori: high-copy-number ColE1/pMB1/pBR322/pUC origin of replication
   5755..5847    +  CDS            lacI (fragment): lac repressor; lacI; The lac repressor binds to the lac operator to inhibit transcription in E. coli. This inhibition can be relieved by adding lactose or isopropyl-β-D-thiogalactopyranoside (IPTG).
   5860..5881    +  protein_bind   CAP binding site: CAP binding activates transcription in the presence of cAMP. E. coli catabolite activator protein
   5896..5926    +  promoter       lac promoter: promoter for the E. coli lac operon
   5934..5950    +  protein_bind   lac operator: The lac repressor binds to the lac operator to inhibit transcription in E. coli. This inhibition can be relieved by adding lactose or isopropyl-β-D-thiogalactopyranoside (IPTG). lac repressor encoded by lacI
   5995..6013    +  promoter       T3 promoter: promoter for bacteriophage T3 RNA polymerase
   6041..6267    +  promoter       RSV promoter: Rous sarcoma virus enhancer/promoter
   6268..6448    +  LTR            5' LTR (truncated): truncated 5' long terminal repeat (LTR) from HIV-1
   6495..6620    +  misc_feature   HIV-1 Ψ: packaging signal of human immunodeficiency virus type 1
   6604..6967    +  CDS            HIV-1 gag (fragment): gag protein from human immunodeficiency virus 1; gag
   7113..7346    +  misc_feature   RRE: The Rev response element (RRE) of HIV-1 allows for Rev-dependent mRNA export from the nucleus to the cytoplasm.
   7723..7749    +  CDS            Rev (fragment): human immunodeficiency virus 1 (HIV-1) Rev protein; rev; enhances nuclear export of unspliced and incompletely spliced viral mRNAs
   7753..7993    +  promoter       U6 promoter: RNA polymerase III promoter for human U6 snRNA
   8023..8098    +  misc_RNA       gRNA scaffold: guide RNA scaffold for the Streptococcus pyogenes CRISPR/Cas9 system
   8154..8271    +  misc_feature   cPPT/CTS: central polypurine tract and central termination sequence of HIV-1
>Addgene plasmid #77631 | PFKFB1 gRNA (BRDN0001148427) | addgene full sequence | sequence record 188138 | Addgene Assembled Sequence
CCCGGGTGCAAAGATGGATAAAGTTTTAAACAGAGAGGAATCTTTGCAGCTAATGGACCTTCTAGGTCTT
GAAAGGAGTGGGAATTGGCTCCGGTGCCCGTCAGTGGGCAGAGCGCACATCGCCCACAGTCCCCGAGAAG
TTGGGGGGAGGGGTCGGCAATTGATCCGGTGCCTAGAGAAGGTGGCGCGGGGTAAACTGGGAAAGTGATG
TCGTGTACTGGCTCCGCCTTTTTCCCGAGGGTGGGGGAGAACCGTATATAAGTGCAGTAGTCGCCGTGAA
CGTTCTTTTTCGCAACGGGTTTGCCGCCAGAACACAGGTAAGTGCCGTGTGTGGTTCCCGCGGGCCTGGC
CTCTTTACGGGTTATGGCCCTTGCGTGCCTTGAATTACTTCCACCTGGCTGCAGTACGTGATTCTTGATC
CCGAGCTTCGGGTTGGAAGTGGGTGGGAGAGTTCGAGGCCTTGCGCTTAAGGAGCCCCTTCGCCTCGTGC
TTGAGTTGAGGCCTGGCCTGGGCGCTGGGGCCGCCGCGTGCGAATCTGGTGGCACCTTCGCGCCTGTCTC
GCTGCTTTCGATAAGTCTCTAGCCATTTAAAATTTTTGATGACCTGCTGCGACGCTTTTTTTCTGGCAAG
ATAGTCTTGTAAATGCGGGCCAAGATCTGCACACTGGTATTTCGGTTTTTGGGGCCGCGGGCGGCGACGG
GGCCCGTGCGTCCCAGCGCACATGTTCGGCGAGGCGGGGCCTGCGAGCGCGGCCACCGAGAATCGGACGG
GGGTAGTCTCAAGCTGGCCGGCCTGCTCTGGTGCCTGGCCTCGCGCCGCCGTGTATCGCCCCGCCCTGGG
CGGCAAGGCTGGCCCGGTCGGCACCAGTTGCGTGAGCGGAAAGATGGCCGCTTCCCGGCCCTGCTGCAGG
GAGCTCAAAATGGAGGACGCGGCGCTCGGGAGAGCGGGCGGGTGAGTCACCCACACAAAGGAAAAGGGCC
TTTCCGTCCTCAGCCGTCGCTTCATGTGACTCCACGGAGTACCGGGCGCCGTCCAGGCACCTCGATTAGT
TCTCGAGCTTTTGGAGTACGTCGTCTTTAGGTTGGGGGGAGGGGTTTTATGCGATGGAGTTTCCCCACAC
TGAGTGGGTGGAGACTGAAGTTAGGCCAGCTTGGCACTTGATGTAATTCTCCTTGGAATTTGCCCTTTTT
GAGTTTGGATCTTGGTTCATTCTCAAGCCTCAGACAGTGGTTCAAAGTTTTTTTCTTCCATTTCAGGTGT
CGTGACGTACGGCCACCATGACCGAGTACAAGCCCACGGTGCGCCTCGCCACCCGCGACGACGTCCCCAG
GGCCGTACGCACCCTCGCCGCCGCGTTCGCCGACTACCCCGCCACGCGCCACACCGTCGATCCGGACCGC
CACATCGAGCGGGTCACCGAGCTGCAAGAACTCTTCCTCACGCGCGTCGGGCTCGACATCGGCAAGGTGT
GGGTCGCGGACGACGGCGCCGCCGTGGCGGTCTGGACCACGCCGGAGAGCGTCGAAGCGGGGGCGGTGTT
CGCCGAGATCGGCCCGCGCATGGCCGAGTTGAGCGGTTCCCGGCTGGCCGCGCAGCAACAGATGGAAGGC
CTCCTGGCGCCGCACCGGCCCAAGGAGCCCGCGTGGTTCCTGGCCACCGTCGGAGTCTCGCCCGACCACC
AGGGCAAGGGTCTGGGCAGCGCCGTCGTGCTCCCCGGAGTGGAGGCGGCCGAGCGCGCCGGGGTGCCCGC
CTTCCTGGAGACCTCCGCGCCCCGCAACCTCCCCTTCTACGAGCGGCTCGGCTTCACCGTCACCGCCGAC
GTCGAGGTGCCCGAAGGACCGCGCACCTGGTGCATGACCCGCAAGCCCGGTGCCTGAACGCGTTAAGTCG
ACAATCAACCTCTGGATTACAAAATTTGTGAAAGATTGACTGGTATTCTTAACTATGTTGCTCCTTTTAC
GCTATGTGGATACGCTGCTTTAATGCCTTTGTATCATGCTATTGCTTCCCGTATGGCTTTCATTTTCTCC
TCCTTGTATAAATCCTGGTTGCTGTCTCTTTATGAGGAGTTGTGGCCCGTTGTCAGGCAACGTGGCGTGG
TGTGCACTGTGTTTGCTGACGCAACCCCCACTGGTTGGGGCATTGCCACCACCTGTCAGCTCCTTTCCGG
GACTTTCGCTTTCCCCCTCCCTATTGCCACGGCGGAACTCATCGCCGCCTGCCTTGCCCGCTGCTGGACA
GGGGCTCGGCTGTTGGGCACTGACAATTCCGTGGTGTTGTCGGGGAAATCATCGTCCTTTCCTTGGCTGC
TCGCCTGTGTTGCCACCTGGATTCTGCGCGGGACGTCCTTCTGCTACGTCCCTTCGGCCCTCAATCCAGC
GGACCTTCCTTCCCGCGGCCTGCTGCCGGCTCTGCGGCCTCTTCCGCGTCTTCGCCTTCGCCCTCAGACG
AGTCGGATCTCCCTTTGGGCCGCCTCCCCGCGTCGACTTTAAGACCAATGACTTACAAGGCAGCTGTAGA
TCTTAGCCACTTTTTAAAAGAAAAGGGGGGACTGGAAGGGCTAATTCACTCCCAACGAAGACAAGATCTG
CTTTTTGCTTGTACTGGGTCTCTCTGGTTAGACCAGATCTGAGCCTGGGAGCTCTCTGGCTAACTAGGGA
ACCCACTGCTTAAGCCTCAATAAAGCTTGCCTTGAGTGCTTCAAGTAGTGTGTGCCCGTCTGTTGTGTGA
CTCTGGTAACTAGAGATCCCTCAGACCCTTTTAGTCAGTGTGGAAAATCTCTAGCAGTACGTATAGTAGT
TCATGTCATCTTATTATTCAGTATTTATAACTTGCAAAGAAATGAATATCAGAGAGTGAGAGGAACTTGT
TTATTGCAGCTTATAATGGTTACAAATAAAGCAATAGCATCACAAATTTCACAAATAAAGCATTTTTTTC
ACTGCATTCTAGTTGTGGTTTGTCCAAACTCATCAATGTATCTTATCATGTCTGGCTCTAGCTATCCCGC
CCCTAACTCCGCCCATCCCGCCCCTAACTCCGCCCAGTTCCGCCCATTCTCCGCCCCATGGCTGACTAAT
TTTTTTTATTTATGCAGAGGCCGAGGCCGCCTCGGCCTCTGAGCTATTCCAGAAGTAGTGAGGAGGCTTT
TTTGGAGGCCTAGGGACGTACCCAATTCGCCCTATAGTGAGTCGTATTACGCGCGCTCACTGGCCGTCGT
TTTACAACGTCGTGACTGGGAAAACCCTGGCGTTACCCAACTTAATCGCCTTGCAGCACATCCCCCTTTC
GCCAGCTGGCGTAATAGCGAAGAGGCCCGCACCGATCGCCCTTCCCAACAGTTGCGCAGCCTGAATGGCG
AATGGG
[124 nt withheld, positions 3367-3490]
C
[91 nt withheld, positions 3492-3582]
A
[49 nt withheld, positions 3584-3632]
CCTTTGACGTTGGAGTCCACGTTCTTT
[37 nt withheld, positions 3660-3696]
ACCCTATCTCGGTCTATTCTTTTGATTTATAAGGGATTTTGCCGATTTCGGCCTATTGGTTAAAAAATGA
GCTGATTTAACAAAAATTTAACGCGAATTTTAACAAAATATTAACGCTTACAATTTAGGTGGCACTTTTC
GGGGAAATGTGCGCGGAACCCCTATTTGTTTATTTTTCTAAATACATTCAAATATGTATCCGCTCATGAG
ACAATAACCCTGATAAATGCTTCAATAATATTGAAAAAGGAAGAGTATGAGTATTCAACATTTCCGTGTC
GCCCTTATTCCCTTTTTTGCGGCATTTTGCCTTCCTGTTTTTGCTCACCCAGAAACGCTGGTGAAAGTAA
AAGATGCTGAAGATCAGTTGGGTGCACGAGTGGGTTACATCGAACTGGATCTCAACAGCGGTAAGATCCT
TGAGAGTTTTCGCCCCGAAGAACGTTTTCCAATGATGAGCACTTTTAAAGTTCTGCTATGTGGCGCGGTA
TTATCCCGTATTGACGCCGGGCAAGAGCAACTCGGTCGCCGCATACACTATTCTCAGAATGACTTGGTTG
AGTACTCACCAGTCACAGAAAAGCATCTTACGGATGGCATGACAGTAAGAGAATTATGCAGTGCTGCCAT
AACCATGAGTGATAACACTGCGGCCAACTTACTTCTGACAACGATCGGAGGACCGAAGGAGCTAACCGCT
TTTTTGCACAACATGGGGGATCATGTAACTCGCCTTGATCGTTGGGAACCGGAGCTGAATGAAGCCATAC
CAAACGACGAGCGTGACACCACGATGCCTGTAGCAATGGCAACAACGTTGCGCAAACTATTAACTGGCGA
ACTACTTACTCTAGCTTCCCGGCAACAATTAATAGACTGGATGGAGGCGGATAAAGTTGCAGGACCACTT
CTGCGCTCGGCCCTTCCGGCTGGCTGGTTTATTGCTGATAAATCTGGAGCCGGTGAGCGTGGGTCTCGCG
GTATCATTGCAGCACTGGGGCCAGATGGTAAGCCCTCCCGTATCGTAGTTATCTACACGACGGGGAGTCA
GGCAACTATGGATGAACGAAATAGACAGATCGCTGAGATAGGTGCCTCACTGATTAAGCATTGGTAACTG
TCAGACCAAGTTTACTCATATATACTTTAGATTGATTTAAAACTTCATTTTTAATTTAAAAGGATCTAGG
TGAAGATCCTTTTTGATAATCTCATGACCAAAATCCCTTAACGTGAGTTTTCGTTCCACTGAGCGTCAGA
CCCCGTAGAAAAGATCAAAGGATCTTCTTGAGATCCTTTTTTTCTGCGCGTAATCTGCTGCTTGCAAACA
AAAAAACCACCGCTACCAGCGGTGGTTTGTTTGCCGGATCAAGAGCTACCAACTCTTTTTCCGAAGGTAA
CTGGCTTCAGCAGAGCGCAGATACCAAATACTGTTCTTCTAGTGTAGCCGTAGTTAGGCCACCACTTCAA
GAACTCTGTAGCACCGCCTACATACCTCGCTCTGCTAATCCTGTTACCAGTGGCTGCTGCCAGTGGCGAT
AAGTCGTGTCTTACCGGGTTGGACTCAAGACGATAGTTACCGGATAAGGCGCAGCGGTCGGGCTGAACGG
GGGGTTCGTGCACACAGCCCAGCTTGGAGCGAACGACCTACACCGAACTGAGATACCTACAGCGTGAGCT
ATGAGAAAGCGCCACGCTTCCCGAAGGGAGAAAGGCGGACAGGTATCCGGTAAGCGGCAGGGTCGGAACA
GGAGAGCGCACGAGGGAGCTTCCAGGGGGAAACGCCTGGTATCTTTATAGTCCTGTCGGGTTTCGCCACC
TCTGACTTGAGCGTCGATTTTTGTGATGCTCGTCAGGGGGGCGGAGCCTATGGAAAAACGCCAGCAACGC
GGCCTTTTTACGGTTCCTGGCCTTTTGCTGGCCTTTTGCTCACATGTTCTTTCCTGCGTTATCCCCTGAT
TCTGTGGATAACCGTATTACCGCCTTTGAGTGAGCTGATACCGCTCGCCGCAGCCGAACGACCGAGCGCA
GCGAGTCAGTGAGCGAGGAAGCGGAAGAGCGCCCAATACGCAAACCGCCTCTCCCCGCGCGTTGGCCGAT
TCATTAATGCAGCTGGCACGACAGGTTTCCCGACTGGAAAGCGGGCAGTGAGCGCAACGCAATTAATGTG
AGTTAGCTCACTCATTAGGCACCCCAGGCTTTACACTTTATGCTTCCGGCTCGTATGTTGTGTGGAATTG
TGAGCGGATAACAATTTCACACAGGAAACAGCTATGACCATGATTACGCCAAGCGCGCAATTAACCCTCA
CTAAAGGGAACAAAAGCTGGAGCTGCAAGCTTAATGTAGTCTTATGCAATACTCTTGTAGTCTTGCAACA
TGGTAACGATGAGTTAGCAACATGCCTTACAAGGAGAGAAAAAGCACCGTGCATGCCGATTGGTGGAAGT
AAGGTGGTACGATCGTGCCTTATTAGGAAGGCAACAGACGGGTCTGACATGGATTGGACGAACCACTGAA
TTGCCGCATTGCAGAGATATTGTATTTAAGTGCCTAGCTCGATACATAAACGGGTCTCTCTGGTTAGACC
AGATCTGAGCCTGGGAGCTCTCTGGCTAACTAGGGAACCCACTGCTTAAGCCTCAATAAAGCTTGCCTTG
AGTGCTTCAAGTAGTGTGTGCCCGTCTGTTGTGTGACTCTGGTAACTAGAGATCCCTCAGACCCTTTTAG
TCAGTGTGGAAAATCTCTAGCAGTGGCGCCCGAACAGGGACTTGAAAGCGAAAGGGAAACCAGAGGAGCT
CTCTCGACGCAGGACTCGGCTTGCTGAAGCGCGCACGGCAAGAGGCGAGGGGCGGCGACTGGTGAGTACG
CCAAAAATTTTGACTAGCGGAGGCTAGAAGGAGAGAGATGGGTGCGAGAGCGTCAGTATTAAGCGGGGGA
GAATTAGATCGCGATGGGAAAAAATTCGGTTAAGGCCAGGGGGAAAGAAAAAATATAAATTAAAACATAT
AGTATGGGCAAGCAGGGAGCTAGAACGATTCGCAGTTAATCCTGGCCTGTTAGAAACATCAGAAGGCTGT
AGACAAATACTGGGACAGCTACAACCATCCCTTCAGACAGGATCAGAAGAACTTAGATCATTATATAATA
CAGTAGCAACCCTCTATTGTGTGCATCAAAGGATAGAGATAAAAGACACCAAGGAAGCTTTAGACAAGAT
AGAGGAAGAGCAAAACAAAAGTAAGACCACCGCACAGCAAGCGGCCGCTGATCTTCAGACCTGGAGGAGG
AGATATGAGGGACAATTGGAGAAGTGAATTATATAAATATAAAGTAGTAAAAATTGAACCATTAGGAGTA
GCACCCACCAAGGCAAAGAGAAGAGTGGTGCAGAGAGAAAAAAGAGCAGTGGGAATAGGAGCTTTGTTCC
TTGGGTTCTTGGGAGCAGCAGGAAGCACTATGGGCGCAGCGTCAATGACGCTGACGGTACAGGCCAGACA
ATTATTGTCTGGTATAGTGCAGCAGCAGAACAATTTGCTGAGGGCTATTGAGGCGCAACAGCATCTGTTG
CAACTCACAGTCTGGGGCATCAAGCAGCTCCAGGCAAGAATCCTGGCTGTGGAAAGATACCTAAAGGATC
AACAGCTCCTGGGGATTTGGGGTTGCTCTGGAAAACTCATTTGCACCACTGCTGTGCCTTGGAATGCTAG
TTGGAGTAATAAATCTCTGGAACAGATTTGGAATCACACGACCTGGATGGAGTGGGACAGAGAAATTAAC
AATTACACAAGCTTAATACACTCCTTAATTGAAGAATCGCAAAACCAGCAAGAAAAGAATGAACAAGAAT
TATTGGAATTAGATAAATGGGCAAGTTTGTGGAATTGGTTTAACATAACAAATTGGCTGTGGTATATAAA
ATTATTCATAATGATAGTAGGAGGCTTGGTAGGTTTAAGAATAGTTTTTGCTGTACTTTCTATAGTGAAT
AGAGTTAGGCAGGGATATTCACCATTATCGTTTCAGACCCACCTCCCAACCCCGAGGGGACCCAGAGAGG
GCCTATTTCCCATGATTCCTTCATATTTGCATATACGATACAAGGCTGTTAGAGAGATAATTAGAATTAA
TTTGACTGTAAACACAAAGATATTAGTACAAAATACGTGACGTAGAAAGTAATAATTTCTTGGGTAGTTT
GCAGTTTTAAAATTATGTTTTAAAATGGACTATCATATGCTTACCGTAACTTGAAAGTATTTCGATTTCT
TGGCTTTATATATCTTGTGGAAAGGACGAAACACCGATGGTGGGTTTACCAGCTCGGTTTTAGAGCTAGA
AATAGCAAGTTAAAATAAGGCTAGTCCGTTATCAACTTGAAAAAGTGGCACCGAGTCGGTGCTTTTTTAA
GCTTGGCGTAACTAGATCTTGAGACAAATGGCAGTATTCATCCACAATTTTAAAAGAAAAGGGGGGATTG
GGGGGTACAGTGCAGGGGAAAGAATAGTAGACATAATAGCAACAGACATACAAACTAAAGAATTACAAAA
ACAAATTACAAAAATTCAAAATTTTCGGGTTTATTACAGGGACAGCAGAGATCCACTTTGGCGCCGGCTC
GAGGGGG
