>Addgene plasmid #77631 | PFKFB1 gRNA (BRDN0001148427) | depositor partial sequence | sequence record 145091 | Target Sequence
ATGGTGGGTTTACCAGCTCG
