>Addgene plasmid #77631 | PFKFB1 gRNA (BRDN0001148427) | addgene partial sequence | sequence record 188137 | hU6-F
TAAAATTATGTTTTAAAATGGACTATCATATGCTTACCGTAACTTGAAAGTATTTCGATTTCTTGGCTTT
ATATATCTTGTGGAAAGGACGAAACACCGATGGTGGGTTTACCAGCTCGGTTTTAGAGCTAGAAATAGCA
AGTTAAAATAAGGCTAGTCCGTTATCAACTTGAAAAAGTGGCACCGAGTCGGTGCTTTTTTAAGCTTGGC
GTAACTAGATCTTGAGACAAATGGCAGTATTCATCCACAATTTTAAAAGAAAAGGGGGGATTGGGGGGTA
CAGTGCAGGGGAAAGAATAGTAGACATAATAGCAACAGACATACAAACTAAAGAATTACAAAAACAAATT
ACAAAAATTCAAAATTTTCGGGTTTATTACAGGGACAGCAGAGATCCACTTTGGCGCCGGCTCGAGGGGG
CCCGGGTGCAAAGATGGATAAAGTTTTAAACAGAGAGGAATCTTTGCAGCTAATGGACCTTCTAGGTCTT
GAAAGGAGTGGGAATTGGCTCCGGTGCCCGTCAGTGGGCAGAGCGCACATCGCCCACAGTCCCCGAGAAG
TTGGGGGGAG
